>Addgene plasmid #30154 | pCAX FLAG APP | addgene full sequence | sequence record 366956 | Addgene NGS Result
GACATTGATTATTGACTAGTTATTAATAGTAATCAATTACGGGGTCATTAGTTCATAGCCCATATATGGA
GTTCCGCGTTACATAACTTACGGTAAATGGCCCGCCTGGCTGACCGCCCAACGACCCCCGCCCATTGACG
TCAATAATGACGTATGTTCCCATAGTAACGCCAATAGGGACTTTCCATTGACGTCAATGGGTGGAGTATT
TACGGTAAACTGCCCACTTGGCAGTACATCAAGTGTATCATATGCCAAGTACGCCCCCTATTGACGTCAA
TGACGGTAAATGGCCCGCCTGGCATTATGCCCAGTACATGACCTTATGGGACTTTCCTACTTGGCAGTAC
ATCTACGTATTAGTCATCGCTATTACCATGGTCGAGGTGAGCCCCACGTTCTGCTTCACTCTCCCCATCT
CCCCCCCCTCCCCACCCCCAATTTTGTATTTATTTATTTTTTAATTATTTTGTGCAGCGATGGGGGCGGG
GGGGGGGGGGNNSGCGCCRGGCGGGGSGGGGSGGGGSGRGGGGSGGGGSGGGGCGAGGCGGAGAGGTGCG
GCGGCAGCCAATCAGAGCGGCGCGCTCCGAAAGTTTCCTTTTATGGCGAGGCGGCGGCGGCGGCGGCCCT
ATAAAAAGCGAAGCGCGCGGCGGGCGGGAGTCGCTGCGCGCTGCCTTCGCCCCGTGCCCCGCTCCGCCGC
CGCCTCGCGCCGCCCGCCCCGGCTCTGACTGACCGCGTTACTCCCACAGGTGAGCGGGCGGGACGGCCCT
TCTCCTCCGGGCTGTAATTAGCGCTTGGTTTAATGACGGCTTGTTTCTTTTCTGTGGCTGCGTGAAAGCC
TTGAGGGGCTCCGGGAGGGCCCTTTGTGCGGGGGGAGCGGCTCGGGGGGTGCGTGCGTGTGTGTGTGCGT
GGGGAGCGCCGCGTGCGGCTCCGCGCTGCCCGGCGGCTGTGAGCGCTGCGGGCGCGGCGCGGGGCTTTGT
GCGCTCCGCAGTGTGCGCGAGGGGAGCGCGGCCGGGGGCGGTGCCCCGCGGTGCGGGGGGGGCTGCGAGG
GGAACAAAGGCTGCGTGCGGGGTGTGTGCGTGGGGGGGTGAGCAGGGGGTGTGGGCGCGTCGGTCGGGCT
GCAACCCCCCCTGCACCCCCCTCCCCGAGTTGCTGAGCACGGCCCGGCTTCGGGTGCGGGGCTCCGTACG
GGGCGTGGCGCGGGGCTCGCCGTGCCGGGCGGGGGGTGGCGGCAGGTGGGGGTGCCGGGCGGGGCGGGGC
CGCCTCGGGCCGGGGAGGGCTCGGGGGAGGGGCGCGGCGGCCCCCGGAGCGCCGGCGGCTGTCGAGGCGC
GGCGAGCCGCAGCCATTGCCTTTTATGGTAATCGTGCGAGAGGGCGCAGGGACTTCCTTTGTCCCAAATC
TGTGCGGAGCCGAAATCTGGGAGGCGCCGCCGCACCCCCTCTAGCGGGCGCGGGGCGAAGCGGTGCGGCG
CCGGCAGGAAGGAAATGGGCGGGGAGGGCCTTCGTGCGTCGCCGCGCCGCCGTCCCCTTCTCCCTCTCCA
GCCTCGGGGCTGTCCGCGGGGGGACGGCTGCCTTCGGGGGGGACGGGGCAGGGCGGGGTTCGGCTTCTGG
CGTGTGACCGGCGGCTCTAGAGCCTCTGCTAACCATGTTCATGCCTTCTTCTTTTTCCTACAGCTCCTGG
GCAACGTGCTGGTTATTGTGCTGTCTCATCATTTTGGCAAAGAATTCAGGTACCGATATCGAGCCATGCT
GCCCGGTTTGGCACTGCTCCTGCTGGCCGCCTGGACGGCTCGGGCGGATTACAAGGATGACGACGATAAG
CTGGAGGTACCC
[315 nt withheld, positions 1833-2147]
CTTCTCGTTCCTGACAAGTGCAAATTCTTACACCAGGAGAGGATGGATGTTTGCGAAACTCATCTTCACT
GGCACACCGTCGCCAAAGAGACATGCAGTGAGAAGAGTACCAACTTGCATGACTACGGCATGTTGCTGCC
CTGCGGAATTGACAAGTTCCGAGGGGTAGAGTTTGTGTGTTGCCCACTGGCTGAAGAAAGTGACAATGTG
GATTCTGCTGATGCGGAGGAGGATGACTCGGATGTCTGGTGGGGCGGAGCAGACACAGACTATGCAGATG
GGAGTGAAGACAAAGTAGTAGAAGTAGCAGAGGAGGAAGAAGTGGCTGAGGTGGAAGAAGAAGAAGCCGA
TGATGACGAGGACGATGAGGATGGTGATGAGGTAGAGGAAGAGGCTGAGGAACCCTACGAAGAAGCCACA
GAGAGAACCACCAGCATTGCCACCACCACCACCACCACCACAGAGTCTGTGGAAGAGGTGGTTCGAGAGG
TGTGCTCTGAACAAGCCGAGACGGGGCCGTGCCGAGCAATGATCTCCCGCTGGTACTTTGATGTGACTGA
AGGGAAGTGTGCCCCATTCTTTTACGGCGGATGTGGCGGCAACCGGAACAACTTTGACACAGAAGAGTAC
TGCATGGCCGTGTGTGGCAGCGCCATTCCTACAACAGCAGCCAGTACCCCTGATGCCGTTGACAAGTATC
TCGAGACACCTGGGGATGAGAATGAA
[540 nt withheld, positions 2874-3413]
AAAGAGCAAAACTATTCAGATGACGTCTTGGCCAACATGATTAGTGAACCAAGGATCAGTTACGGAAACG
ATGCTCTCATGCCATCTTTGACCGAAACGAAAACCACCGTGGAGCTCCTTCCCGTGAATGGAGAGTTCAG
CCTGGACGATCTCCAGCCGTGGCATTCTTTTGGGGCTGACTCTGTGCCAGCCAACACAGAAAACGAAGTT
GAGCCTGTTGATGCCCGCCCTGCTGCCGACCGAGGACTGACCACTCGACCAGGTTCTGGGTTGACAAATA
TCAAGACGGAGGAGATCTCTGAAGTGAAGATG
[126 nt withheld, positions 3726-3851]
ACAGTGATCGTCATCACCTTGGTGATGCTGAAGAAGAAACAGTACACATCCATTCATCATGGTGTGGTGG
AGGTTGACGCCGCTGTCACCCCAGAGGAGCGCCACCTGTCCAAGATGCAGCAGAACGGCTACGAAAATCC
AACCTACAAGTTCTTTGAGCAGATGCAGAACTAGGCGGCCGCCTCGAGAGATCTTTTTCCCTCTGCCAAA
AATTATGGGGACATCATGAAGCCCCTTGAGCATCTGACTTCTGGCTAATAAAGGAAATTTATTTTCATTG
CAATAGTGTGTTGGAATTTTTTGTGTCTCTCACTCGGAAGGACATATGGGAGGGCAAATCATTTAAAACA
TCAGAATGAGTATTTGGTTTAGAGTTTGGCAACATATGCCCATATGCTGGCTGCCATGAACAAAGGTTGG
CTATAAAGAGGTCATCAGTATATGAAACAGCCCCCTGCTGTCCATTCCTTATTCCATAGAAAAGCCTTGA
CTTGAGGTTAGATTTTTTTTATATTTTGTTTTGTGTTATTTTTTTCTTTAACATCCCTAAAATTTTCCTT
ACATGTTTTACTAGCCAGATTTTTCCTCCTCTCCTGACTACTCCCAGTCATAGCTGTCCCTCTTCTCTTA
TGGAGATCCCTCGACCTGCAGCCCAAGCTTGGCGTAATCATGGTCATAGCTGTTTCCTGTGTGAAATTGT
TATCCGCTCACAATTCCACACAACATACGAGCCGGAAGCATAAAGTGTAAAGCCTGGGGTGCCTAATGAG
TGAGCTAACTCACATTAATTGCGTTGCGCTCACTGCCCGCTTTCCAGTCGGGAAACCTGTCGTGCCAGCG
GATCCGCATCTCAATTAGTCAGCAACCATAGTCCCGCCCCTAACTCCGCCCATCCCGCCCCTAACTCCGC
CCAGTTCCGCCCATTCTCCGCCCCATGGCTGACTAATTTTTTTTATTTATGCAGAGGCCGAGGCCGCCTC
GGCCTCTGAGCTATTCCAGAAGTAGTGAGGAGGCTTTTTTGGAGGCCTAGGCTTTTGCAAAAAGCTAACT
TGTTTATTGCAGCTTATAATGGTTACAAATAAAGCAATAGCATCACAAATTTCACAAATAAAGCATTTTT
TTCACTGCATTCTAGTTGTGGTTTGTCCAAACTCATCAATGTATCTTATCATGTCTGGATCCGCTGCATT
AATGAATCGGCCAACGCGCGGGGAGAGGCGGTTTGCGTATTGGGCGCTCTTCCGCTTCCTCGCTCACTGA
CTCGCTGCGCTCGGTCGTTCGGCTGCGGCGAGCGGTATCAGCTCACTCAAAGGCGGTAATACGGTTATCC
ACAGAATCAGGGGATAACGCAGGAAAGAACATGTGAGCAAAAGGCCAGCAAAAGGCCAGGAACCGTAAAA
AGGCCGCGTTGCTGGCGTTTTTCCATAGGCTCCGCCCCCCTGACGAGCATCACAAAAATCGACGCTCAAG
TCAGAGGTGGCGAAACCCGACAGGACTATAAAGATACCAGGCGTTTCCCCCTGGAAGCTCCCTCGTGCGC
TCTCCTGTTCCGACCCTGCCGCTTACCGGATACCTGTCCGCCTTTCTCCCTTCGGGAAGCGTGGCGCTTT
CTCATAGCTCACGCTGTAGGTATCTCAGTTCGGTGTAGGTCGTTCGCTCCAAGCTGGGCTGTGTGCACGA
ACCCCCCGTTCAGCCCGACCGCTGCGCCTTATCCGGTAACTATCGTCTTGAGTCCAACCCGGTAAGACAC
GACTTATCGCCACTGGCAGCAGCCACTGGTAACAGGATTAGCAGAGCGAGGTATGTAGGCGGTGCTACAG
AGTTCTTGAAGTGGTGGCCTAACTACGGCTACACTAGAAGAACAGTATTTGGTATCTGCGCTCTGCTGAA
GCCAGTTACCTTCGGAAAAAGAGTTGGTAGCTCTTGATCCGGCAAACAAACCACCGCTGGTAGCGGTGGT
TTTTTTGTTTGCAAGCAGCAGATTACGCGCAGAAAAAAAGGATCTCAAGAAGATCCTTTGATCTTTTCTA
CGGGGTCTGACGCTCAGTGGAACGAAAACTCACGTTAAGGGATTTTGGTCATGAGATTATCAAAAAGGAT
CTTCACCTAGATCCTTTTAAATTAAAAATGAAGTTTTAAATCAATCTAAAGTATATATGAGTAAACTTGG
TCTGACAGTTACCAATGCTTAATCAGTGAGGCACCTATCTCAGCGATCTGTCTATTTCGTTCATCCATAG
TTGCCTGACTCCCCGTCGTGTAGATAACTACGATACGGGAGGGCTTACCATCTGGCCCCAGTGCTGCAAT
GATACCGCGAGACCCACGCTCACCGGCTCCAGATTTATCAGCAATAAACCAGCCAGCCGGAAGGGCCGAG
CGCAGAAGTGGTCCTGCAACTTTATCCGCCTCCATCCAGTCTATTAATTGTTGCCGGGAAGCTAGAGTAA
GTAGTTCGCCAGTTAATAGTTTGCGCAACGTTGTTGCCATTGCTACAGGCATCGTGGTGTCACGCTCGTC
GTTTGGTATGGCTTCATTCAGCTCCGGTTCCCAACGATCAAGGCGAGTTACATGATCCCCCATGTTGTGC
AAAAAAGCGGTTAGCTCCTTCGGTCCTCCGATCGTTGTCAGAAGTAAGTTGGCCGCAGTGTTATCACTCA
TGGTTATGGCAGCACTGCATAATTCTCTTACTGTCATGCCATCCGTAAGATGCTTTTCTGTGACTGGTGA
GTACTCAACCAAGTCATTCTGAGAATAGTGTATGCGGCGACCGAGTTGCTCTTGCCCGGCGTCAATACGG
GATAATACCGCGCCACATAGCAGAACTTTAAAAGTGCTCATCATTGGAAAACGTTCTTCGGGGCGAAAAC
TCTCAAGGATCTTACCGCTGTTGAGATCCAGTTCGATGTAACCCACTCGTGCACCCAACTGATCTTCAGC
ATCTTTTACTTTCACCAGCGTTTCTGGGTGAGCAAAAACAGGAAGGCAAAATGCCGCAAAAAAGGGAATA
AGGGCGACACGGAAATGTTGAATACTCATACTCTTCCTTTTTCAATATTATTGAAGCATTTATCAGGGTT
ATTGTCTCATGAGCGGATACATATTTGAATGTATTTAGAAAAATAAACAAATAGGGGTTCCGCGCACATT
TCCCCGAAAAGTGCCACCTGGGTC
Features (pLannotate 1.2.2; 17 found; start..end, strand, type, name):
      1..380     +  enhancer       CMV enhancer: human cytomegalovirus immediate early enhancer
    382..656     +  promoter       chicken β-actin promoter: No description available
    657..1673    +  intron         chimeric intron: chimera between introns from chicken β-actin and rabbit β-globin
   1671..1727    +  CDS            HBB (fragment): HBB_LEPEU - Experimental evidence at protein level: Swiss-Prot protein existence level 1. Involved in oxygen transport from the lung to the various peripheral tissues. From Lepus europaeus (European hare).
   1746..4022    +  CDS            APP (sequence partly withheld): A4_HUMAN - Also known as A4, AD1. Experimental evidence at protein level: Swiss-Prot protein existence level 1. N-APP binds TNFRSF21 triggering caspase activation and degeneration of both neuronal cell bodies (via caspase-3) and axons (via caspase-6). From Homo sapiens (Human).
   4108..4163    +  polyA_signal   β-globin poly(A) signal: rabbit β-globin polyadenylation signal (Gil and Proudfoot, 1987)
   4548..4564    -  protein_bind   lac operator: The lac repressor binds to the lac operator to inhibit transcription in E. coli. This inhibition can be relieved by adding lactose or isopropyl-β-D-thiogalactopyranoside (IPTG). lac repressor encoded by lacI
   4572..4602    -  promoter       lac promoter: promoter for the E. coli lac operon
   4617..4638    -  protein_bind   CAP binding site: CAP binding activates transcription in the presence of cAMP. E. coli catabolite activator protein
   4651..4690    -  CDS            lacI (fragment): lac repressor; lacI; The lac repressor binds to the lac operator to inhibit transcription in E. coli. This inhibition can be relieved by adding lactose or isopropyl-β-D-thiogalactopyranoside (IPTG).
   4697..4719    +  promoter       SV40 promoter (fragment): SV40 enhancer and early promoter
   4743..4878    +  rep_origin     SV40 ori: SV40 origin of replication
   4898..5032    +  polyA_signal   SV40 poly(A) signal: SV40 polyadenylation signal
   5034..5088    -  CDS            lacI (fragment): lac repressor; lacI; The lac repressor binds to the lac operator to inhibit transcription in E. coli. This inhibition can be relieved by adding lactose or isopropyl-β-D-thiogalactopyranoside (IPTG).
   5271..5859    -  rep_origin     ori: high-copy-number ColE1/pMB1/pBR322/pUC origin of replication
   6030..6890    -  CDS            AmpR: β-lactamase; bla; confers resistance to ampicillin, carbenicillin, and related antibiotics
   6891..6995    -  promoter       AmpR promoter: bla
