[The description below was written by a language model from this plasmid's Addgene catalogue record and pLannotate feature annotations shown in this document.]
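Description:
pCAX FLAG APP is a mammalian expression plasmid built on the pCAX backbone and carrying wild-type human amyloid precursor protein (APP) in its 751-residue splice form. It is propagated in E. coli as a high-copy plasmid through a ColE1/pUC-type origin and selected with ampicillin via the β-lactamase gene and its own promoter. The sequenced plasmid is about 7 kb. Remnants of lac regulatory elements and lacI fragments in the backbone are cloning-vector leftovers with no evident role in expression.

Expression is driven by a CAG-type composite promoter: the human cytomegalovirus immediate-early enhancer, the chicken β-actin promoter and a chimeric chicken β-actin/rabbit β-globin intron, which together give strong, broadly active transcription in mammalian cells, including neurons. The short β-globin coding fragment annotated just after the intron is most likely residual exon sequence from that cassette. The APP open reading frame follows, inserted between EcoRV and NotI sites, and the transcript ends at a rabbit β-globin polyadenylation signal. The annotated APP coding region spans roughly 2.3 kb, somewhat more than the approximate 2 kb insert size in the catalogue entry. The record lists a FLAG epitope at the N-terminal side of the insert for antibody detection, but the feature table does not annotate it separately, so its exact position relative to the APP signal peptide cannot be stated. An SV40 origin in the backbone would permit episomal replication in cells expressing large T antigen.

The associated publication studied APP function in neuronal migration using in utero RNA interference, which suggests that the plasmid was used to express tagged APP in developing cortical neurons, although the record does not spell out its specific role.
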