Addgene plasmid #30154: pCAX FLAG APP
Depositing lab: Dennis Selkoe & Tracy Young-Pearse. Depositing organization: Brigham and Women's Hospital. Publication: A critical function for beta-amyloid precursor protein in neuronal migration revealed by in utero RNA interference. Young-Pearse TL, Bai J, Chang R, Zheng JB, LoTurco JJ, Selkoe DJ. J Neurosci. 2007 Dec 26. 27(52):14459-69. 10.1523/JNEUROSCI.4701-07.2007 PubMed 18160654.
Backbone
  Vector backbone: pCAX
  Vector type: Mammalian Expression
Growth in bacteria
  Bacterial resistance: Ampicillin, 100 μg/mL
  Growth temperature: 37°C
  Growth strain: DH5alpha
  Copy number: High Copy
Gene/Insert
  Gene/Insert name: Amyloid Precursor Protein
  Species: H. sapiens (human)
  Insert size (bp): 2000
  Mutation: wild type splice variant 751
  Entrez Gene: APP (a.k.a. AAA, ABETA, ABPP, AD1, APPI, CTFgamma, CVAP, PN-II, PN2, alpha-sAPP, preA4)
  Tag / fusion protein: FLAG (N terminal on insert)
  Cloning method: Restriction Enzyme; 5′ cloning site EcoRV (not destroyed); 3′ cloning site NotI (not destroyed)
  Sequencing primers: 5′ n/a
Terms and licenses: Academic/Nonprofit Terms; Industry Terms: Not Available to Industry
How to cite: pCAX FLAG APP was a gift from Dennis Selkoe & Tracy Young-Pearse (Addgene plasmid # 30154 ; http://n2t.net/addgene:30154 ; RRID:Addgene_30154)
