>Addgene plasmid #30154 | pCAX FLAG APP | addgene partial sequence | sequence record 114739 | pCAX-F 5'-CAGCTCCTGGGCAACGTGC-3'
AATTCAGGTACCGATATCGAGCCATGCTGCCCGGTTTGGCACTGCTCCTGCTGGCCGCCTGGACGGCTCG
GGCGGATTACAAGGATGACGACGATAAGCTGGAGGTACCC
[315 nt withheld, positions 111-425]
CTTCTCGTTCCTGACAAGTGCAAATTCTTACACCAGGAGAGGATGGATGTTTGCGAAACTCATCTTCACT
GGCACACCGTCGCCAAAGAGACATGCAGTGAGAAGAGTACCAACTTGCATGACTACGGCATGTTGCTGCC
CTGCGGAATTGACAAGTTCCGAGGGGTAGAGTTTGTGTGTTGCCCACTGGCTGAAGAAAGTGACAATGTG
GATTCTGCTGATGCGGAGGAGGATGACTCGGATGTCTGGTGGGGCGGAGCAGACACAGACTATGCAGATG
GGAGTGAAGACAA
