>Addgene plasmid #30154 | pCAX FLAG APP | addgene partial sequence | sequence record 115778 | rb_glob_PA_term-R 5'-CCCATATGTCCTTCCGAGTG-3'
GCATGAAATAAATTTCCTTTATTAGCCAGAAGTCAGATGCTCAAGGGGCTTCATGATGTCCCCATAATTT
TTGGCAGAGGGAAAAAGATCTCTCGAGGCGGCCGCCTAGTTCTGCATCTGCTCAAAGAACTTGTAGGTTG
GATTTTCGTAGCCGTTCTGCTGCATCTTGGACAGGTGGCGCTCCTCTGGGGTGACAGCGGCGTCAACCTC
CACCACACCATGATGAATGGATGTGTACTGTTTCTTCTTCAGCATCACCAAGGTGATGACGATCACTGT
[126 nt withheld, positions 280-405]
CATCTTCACTTCAGAGATCTCCTCCGTCTTGATATTTGTCAACCCAGAACCTGGTCGAGTGGTCAGTCCT
CGGTCGGCAGCAGGGCGGGCATCAACAGGCTCAACTTCGTTTTCTGTGTTGGCTGGCACAGAGTCAGCCC
C
